Addgene plasmid #99688: pAAV-CMV-dSa-VPR mini.-2X snRP1
Purpose: Expresses dSa Cas9 fused to optimized combination of truncated activation domains with 34 nt dual snRP1 poly adenylation signal
Depositing lab: George Church. Depositing organization: Harvard Medical School. Publication: Rational design of a compact CRISPR-Cas9 activator for AAV-mediated delivery. Vora S, Cheng J, Xiao R, VanDusen NJ, Quintino L, Pu WT, Vandenberghe LH, Chavez A, Church G. bioRxiv 2018. 298620 10.1101/298620.
Backbone
  Vector backbone: pAAV (pUC f1)
  Vector type: AAV
Growth in bacteria
  Bacterial resistance: Ampicillin, 100 μg/mL
  Growth temperature: 30°C
  Growth strain: NEB Stable
  Copy number: High Copy
Gene/Insert
  Gene/Insert name: dCas9
  Species: Synthetic
  Mutation: dead Cas9
  Tag / fusion protein: VPR mini (C terminal on insert)
  Cloning method: Restriction Enzyme; 5′ cloning site unknown (unknown if destroyed); 3′ cloning site unknown (unknown if destroyed)
Terms and licenses: Academic/Nonprofit Terms; Industry Terms: Not Available to Industry
Depositor comments: Please visit https://doi.org/10.1101/298620 for bioRxiv preprint.
How to cite: pAAV-CMV-dSa-VPR mini.-2X snRP1 was a gift from George Church (Addgene plasmid # 99688 ; http://n2t.net/addgene:99688 ; RRID:Addgene_99688)
