[The description below was written by a language model from this plasmid's Addgene catalogue record and pLannotate feature annotations shown in this document.]
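Description:
pAAV-CMV-dSa-VPR mini.-2X snRP1 is an AAV transfer plasmid built on a pAAV (pUC f1) backbone, designed to fit a complete CRISPR transcriptional activator within the limited packaging capacity of adeno-associated virus. It is propagated in bacteria through a high-copy ColE1/pUC-type origin and selected with ampicillin via the β-lactamase gene. An f1 phage origin is also present, along with small fragments annotated as bom and rop that are remnants of the pBR322-derived backbone. Two AAV2 inverted terminal repeats flank the expression cassette, defining the segment that is replicated and packaged into AAV particles when helper functions are supplied. The spacing of the ITRs in the feature table indicates a packaged region of roughly 5 kb.

Between the ITRs, the human CMV immediate early enhancer and promoter drive a single fusion open reading frame. It begins with a nuclease-dead Staphylococcus aureus Cas9 (dSa Cas9), a smaller orthologue often favoured for AAV work, followed by a bipartite nucleoplasmin nuclear localization signal. Fused at the C terminus is "VPR mini", an optimized combination of truncated activation domains; the annotation detects fragments of VP16-derived repeats, human RELA (p65) and the Epstein-Barr virus Rta activation domain, consistent with a shortened version of the VP64-p65-Rta tripartite activator. According to the record, transcripts are terminated by a very compact 34 nt dual snRP1 polyadenylation signal, which is not picked up in the automated feature table but would lie in the short gap before the downstream ITR. No guide RNA cassette is annotated, so the guide presumably must be supplied separately. The construct is intended for AAV-mediated delivery of a programmable activator of target gene expression in mammalian cells.
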