Features (pLannotate 1.2.2; 16 found; start..end, strand, type, name):
    113..162     +  misc_feature   bom (fragment): basis of mobility region from pBR322
    163..618     -  rep_origin     f1 ori (sequence partly withheld): f1 bacteriophage origin of replication; arrow indicates direction of (+) strand synthesis
    637..688     +  misc_feature   bom (fragment): basis of mobility region from pBR322
    693..833     -  repeat_region  AAV2 ITR: inverted terminal repeat of adeno-associated virus serotype 2 inverted
    853..1232    +  enhancer       CMV enhancer: human cytomegalovirus immediate early enhancer
   1233..1436    +  promoter       CMV promoter: human cytomegalovirus (CMV) immediate early promoter
   1512..4667    +  CDS            cas9: CAS9_STAAU - Experimental evidence at protein level: Swiss-Prot protein existence level 1. CRISPR (clustered regularly interspaced short palindromic repeat) is an adaptive immune system that provides protection against mobile genetic elements (viruses, transposable elements and conjugative plasmids). CRISPR clusters contain spacers, sequences complementary to antecedent mobile elements, and target invading nucleic acids. CRISPR clusters are transcribed and processed into CRISPR RNA (crRNA). In type II CRISPR systems correct processing of pre-crRNA requires a trans- encoded small RNA (tracrRNA)
   4668..4715    +  CDS            nucleoplasmin NLS: bipartite nuclear localization signal from nucleoplasmin
   4866..4882    +  CDS            VP96 (fragment): 6 tandem repeats of the minimal activation domain of herpes simplex virus VP16 (Cheng et al., 2013)
   5079..5459    +  CDS            RELA (fragment): TF65_HUMAN - Also known as NFKB3. Experimental evidence at protein level: Swiss-Prot protein existence level 1. NF-kappa-B is a pleiotropic transcription factor present in almost all cell types and is the endpoint of a series of signal transduction events that are initiated by a vast array of stimuli related to many biological processes such as inflammation, immunity, differentiation, cell growth, tumorigenesis and apoptosis. NF-kappa-B is a homo- or heterodimeric complex formed by the Rel-like domain- containing proteins RELA/p65, RELB, NFKB1/p105, NFKB1/p50, REL and NFKB2/p52. The heterodime
   5487..5684    +  CDS            Rta AD (fragment): transcriptional activation domain from the human herpesvirus 4 (Epstein-Barr virus) replication and transcription activator Rta/BRLF1 (Hardwick et al., 1992; Chavez et al., 2015)
   5740..5880    +  repeat_region  AAV2 ITR: inverted terminal repeat of adeno-associated virus serotype 2 inverted
   5942..6530    -  rep_origin     ori: high-copy-number ColE1/pMB1/pBR322/pUC origin of replication
   6701..7561    -  CDS            AmpR: β-lactamase; bla; confers resistance to ampicillin, carbenicillin, and related antibiotics
   7562..7666    -  promoter       AmpR promoter: bla
   7761..11      +  CDS            rop (fragment) (across the origin): Rop protein, which maintains plasmids at low copy number; rop
>Addgene plasmid #99688 | pAAV-CMV-dSa-VPR mini.-2X snRP1 | addgene full sequence | sequence record 194622 | Addgene NGS Result
AAAACCTCTGACACATGCAGCTCCCGGAGACGGTCACAGCTTGTCTGTAAGCGGATGCCGGGAGCAGACA
AGCCCGTCAGGGCGCGTCAGCGGGTGTTGGCGGGTGTCGGGGCTGGCTTAACTATGCGGCATCAGAGCAG
ATTGTACTGAGAGTGCACCATAAAATTGTAAACGTTAATATTTTGTTAAAATTCGCGTTAAATTTTTGTT
AAATCAGCTCATTTTTTAACCAATAGACCGAAATCGGCAAAATCCCTTATAAATCAAAAGAATAGCCCGA
GATAGAGT
[37 nt withheld, positions 289-325]
AAAGAACGTGGACTCCAACGTCAAAGG
[141 nt withheld, positions 353-493]
G
[46 nt withheld, positions 495-540]
A
[95 nt withheld, positions 542-636]
TATGCGGTGTGAAATACCGCACAGATGCGTAAGGAGAAAATACCGCATCAGGCGCCCCTGCAGGCAGCTG
CGCGCTCGCTCGCTCACTGAGGCCGCCCGGGCAAAGCCCGGGCGTCGGGCGACCTTTGGTCGCCCGGCCT
CAGTGAGCGAGCGAGCGCGCAGAGAGGGAGTGGCCAACTCCATCACTAGGGGTTCCTGCGGCCGCCTCGA
GGCGTTGACATTGATTATTGACTAGTTATTAATAGTAATCAATTACGGGGTCATTAGTTCATAGCCCATA
TATGGAGTTCCGCGTTACATAACTTACGGTAAATGGCCCGCCTGGCTGACCGCCCAACGACCCCCGCCCA
TTGACGTCAATAATGACGTATGTTCCCATAGTAACGCCAATAGGGACTTTCCATTGACGTCAATGGGTGG
AGTATTTACGGTAAACTGCCCACTTGGCAGTACATCAAGTGTATCATATGCCAAGTACGCCCCCTATTGA
CGTCAATGACGGTAAATGGCCCGCCTGGCATTATGCCCAGTACATGACCTTATGGGACTTTCCTACTTGG
CAGTACATCTACGTATTAGTCATCGCTATTACCATGGTGATGCGGTTTTGGCAGTACATCAATGGGCGTG
GATAGCGGTTTGACTCACGGGGATTTCCAAGTCTCCACCCCATTGACGTCAATGGGAGTTTGTTTTGGCA
CCAAAATCAACGGGACTTTCCAAAATGTCGTAACAACTCCGCCCCATTGACGCAAATGGGCGGTAGGCGT
GTACGGTGGGAGGTCTATATAAGCAGAGCTCTCTGGCTAACTACCGGTGCCACCATGGCCCCAAAGAAGA
AGCGGAAGGTCGGTATCCACGGAGTCCCAGCAGCCAAGCGGAACTACATCCTGGGCCTGGCCATCGGCAT
CACCAGCGTGGGCTACGGCATCATCGACTACGAGACACGGGACGTGATCGATGCCGGCGTGCGGCTGTTC
AAAGAGGCCAACGTGGAAAACAACGAGGGCAGGCGGAGCAAGAGAGGCGCCAGAAGGCTGAAGCGGCGGA
GGCGGCATAGAATCCAGAGAGTGAAGAAGCTGCTGTTCGACTACAACCTGCTGACCGACCACAGCGAGCT
GAGCGGCATCAACCCCTACGAGGCCAGAGTGAAGGGCCTGAGCCAGAAGCTGAGCGAGGAAGAGTTCTCT
GCCGCCCTGCTGCACCTGGCCAAGAGAAGAGGCGTGCACAACGTGAACGAGGTGGAAGAGGACACCGGCA
ACGAGCTGTCCACCAAAGAGCAGATCAGCCGGAACAGCAAGGCCCTGGAAGAGAAATACGTGGCCGAACT
GCAGCTGGAACGGCTGAAGAAAGACGGCGAAGTGCGGGGCAGCATCAACAGATTCAAGACCAGCGACTAC
GTGAAAGAAGCCAAACAGCTGCTGAAGGTGCAGAAGGCCTACCACCAGCTGGACCAGAGCTTCATCGACA
CCTACATCGACCTGCTGGAAACCCGGCGGACCTACTATGAGGGACCTGGCGAGGGCAGCCCCTTCGGCTG
GAAGGACATCAAAGAATGGTACGAGATGCTGATGGGCCACTGCACCTACTTCCCCGAGGAACTGCGGAGC
GTGAAGTACGCCTACAACGCCGACCTGTACAACGCCCTGAACGACCTGAACAATCTCGTGATCACCAGGG
ACGAGAACGAGAAGCTGGAATATTACGAGAAGTTCCAGATCATCGAGAACGTGTTCAAGCAGAAGAAGAA
GCCCACCCTGAAGCAGATCGCCAAAGAAATCCTCGTGAACGAAGAGGATATTAAGGGCTACAGAGTGACC
AGCACCGGCAAGCCCGAGTTCACCAACCTGAAGGTGTACCACGACATCAAGGACATTACCGCCCGGAAAG
AGATTATTGAGAACGCCGAGCTGCTGGATCAGATTGCCAAGATCCTGACCATCTACCAGAGCAGCGAGGA
CATCCAGGAAGAACTGACCAATCTGAACTCCGAGCTGACCCAGGAAGAGATCGAGCAGATCTCTAATCTG
AAGGGCTATACCGGCACCCACAACCTGAGCCTGAAGGCCATCAACCTGATCCTGGACGAGCTGTGGCACA
CCAACGACAACCAGATCGCTATCTTCAACCGGCTGAAGCTGGTGCCCAAGAAGGTGGACCTGTCCCAGCA
GAAAGAGATCCCCACCACCCTGGTGGACGACTTCATCCTGAGCCCCGTCGTGAAGAGAAGCTTCATCCAG
AGCATCAAAGTGATCAACGCCATCATCAAGAAGTACGGCCTGCCCAACGACATCATTATCGAGCTGGCCC
GCGAGAAGAACTCCAAGGACGCCCAGAAAATGATCAACGAGATGCAGAAGCGGAACCGGCAGACCAACGA
GCGGATCGAGGAAATCATCCGGACCACCGGCAAAGAGAACGCCAAGTACCTGATCGAGAAGATCAAGCTG
CACGACATGCAGGAAGGCAAGTGCCTGTACAGCCTGGAAGCCATCCCTCTGGAAGATCTGCTGAACAACC
CCTTCAACTATGAGGTGGACCACATCATCCCCAGAAGCGTGTCCTTCGACAACAGCTTCAACAACAAGGT
GCTCGTGAAGCAGGAAGAAGCCAGCAAGAAGGGCAACCGGACCCCATTCCAGTACCTGAGCAGCAGCGAC
AGCAAGATCAGCTACGAAACCTTCAAGAAGCACATCCTGAATCTGGCCAAGGGCAAGGGCAGAATCAGCA
AGACCAAGAAAGAGTATCTGCTGGAAGAACGGGACATCAACAGGTTCTCCGTGCAGAAAGACTTCATCAA
CCGGAACCTGGTGGATACCAGATACGCCACCAGAGGCCTGATGAACCTGCTGCGGAGCTACTTCAGAGTG
AACAACCTGGACGTGAAAGTGAAGTCCATCAATGGCGGCTTCACCAGCTTTCTGCGGCGGAAGTGGAAGT
TTAAGAAAGAGCGGAACAAGGGGTACAAGCACCACGCCGAGGACGCCCTGATCATTGCCAACGCCGATTT
CATCTTCAAAGAGTGGAAGAAACTGGACAAGGCCAAAAAAGTGATGGAAAACCAGATGTTCGAGGAAAAG
CAGGCCGAGAGCATGCCCGAGATCGAAACCGAGCAGGAGTACAAAGAGATCTTCATCACCCCCCACCAGA
TCAAGCACATTAAGGACTTCAAGGACTACAAGTACAGCCACCGGGTGGACAAGAAGCCTAATAGAGAGCT
GATTAACGACACCCTGTACTCCACCCGGAAGGACGACAAGGGCAACACCCTGATCGTGAACAATCTGAAC
GGCCTGTACGACAAGGACAATGACAAGCTGAAAAAGCTGATCAACAAGAGCCCCGAAAAGCTGCTGATGT
ACCACCACGACCCCCAGACCTACCAGAAACTGAAGCTGATTATGGAACAGTACGGCGACGAGAAGAATCC
CCTGTACAAGTACTACGAGGAAACCGGGAACTACCTGACCAAGTACTCCAAAAAGGACAACGGCCCCGTG
ATCAAGAAGATTAAGTATTACGGCAACAAACTGAACGCCCATCTGGACATCACCGACGACTACCCCAACA
GCAGAAACAAGGTCGTGAAGCTGTCCCTGAAGCCCTACAGATTCGACGTGTACCTGGACAATGGCGTGTA
CAAGTTCGTGACCGTGAAGAATCTGGATGTGATCAAAAAAGAAAACTACTACGAAGTGAATAGCAAGTGC
TATGAGGAAGCTAAGAAGCTGAAGAAGATCAGCAACCAGGCCGAGTTTATCGCCTCCTTCTACAACAACG
ATCTGATCAAGATCAACGGCGAGCTGTATAGAGTGATCGGCGTGAACAACGACCTGCTGAACCGGATCGA
AGTGAACATGATCGACATCACCTACCGCGAGTACCTGGAAAACATGAACGACAAGAGGCCCCCCAGGATC
ATTAAGACAATCGCCTCCAAGACCCAGAGCATTAAGAAGTACAGCACAGACATTCTGGGCAACCTGTATG
AAGTGAAATCTAAGAAGCACCCTCAGATCATCAAAAAGGGCAAAAGGCCGGCGGCCACGAAAAAGGCCGG
CCAGGCAAAAAAGAAAAAGGGATCCGAGGCCAGCGGTTCCGGACGGGCTGACGCATTGGACGATTTTGAT
CTGGATATGCTGGGAAGTGACGCCCTCGATGATTTTGACCTTGACATGCTTGGTTCGGATGCCCTTGATG
ACTTTGACCTCGACATGCTCGGCAGTGACGCCCTTGATGATTTCGACCTGGACATGCTGATTAACTCTAG
AAGTTCCGGATCTCCGAAAAAGAAACGCAAAGTTGGTTCGGGAGGTGGTTCGGGTGGCTCTGGATCAGTG
CTGCCTCAGGCTCCTGCTCCTGCACCAGCTCCAGCCATGGTGTCTGCACTGGCTCAGGCACCAGCACCCG
TGCCTGTGCTGGCTCCTGGACCTCCACAGGCTGTGGCTCCACCAGCCCCTAAACCTACACAGGCCGGCGA
GGGCACACTGTCTGAAGCTCTGCTGCAGCTGCAGTTCGACGACGAGGATCTGGGAGCCCTGCTGGGAAAC
AGCACCGATCCTGCCGTGTTCACCGACCTGGCCAGCGTGGACAACAGCGAGTTCCAGCAGCTGCTGAACC
AGGGCATCCCTGTGGCCCCTCACACCACCGAGCCCATGCTGATGGAATACCCCGAGGCCATCACCCGGCT
CGTGACAGGCGCTCAGAGGCCTCCTGATCCAGCTCCTGCCCCTCTGGGAGCACCAGGCCTGCCTAATGGA
CTGCTGTCTGGCGACGAGGACTTCAGCTCTATCGCCGATATGGATTTCTCAGCCTTGCTGTCAGGCGGTG
GTAGTGGTGGGAGCGGTAGTGACCTTTCCCATCCGCCCCCAAGGGGCCATCTGGATGAGCTGACAACCAC
ACTTGAGTCCATGACCGAGGATCTGAACCTGGACTCACCCCTGACCCCGGAATTGAACGAGATTCTGGAT
ACCTTCCTGAACGACGAGTGCCTCTTGCATGCCATGCATATCAGCACAGGACTGTCCATCTTCGACACAT
CTCTGTTTTAGGAATTCAAATAAAATACGAAATGAAATAAAATACGAAATGCAATTGGGCCGCAGGAACC
CCTAGTGATGGAGTTGGCCACTCCCTCTCTGCGCGCTCGCTCGCTCACTGAGGCCGGGCGACCAAAGGTT
GCCCGACGCCCGGGCTTTGCCCGGGCGGCCTCAGTGAGCGAGCGAGCGCGCAGCTGCCTGCAGGACATGT
GAGCAAAAGGCCAGCAAAAGGCCAGGAACCGTAAAAAGGCCGCGTTGCTGGCGTTTTTCCATAGGCTCCG
CCCCCCTGACGAGCATCACAAAAATCGACGCTCAAGTCAGAGGTGGCGAAACCCGACAGGACTATAAAGA
TACCAGGCGTTTCCCCCTGGAAGCTCCCTCGTGCGCTCTCCTGTTCCGACCCTGCCGCTTACCGGATACC
TGTCCGCCTTTCTCCCTTCGGGAAGCGTGGCGCTTTCTCATAGCTCACGCTGTAGGTATCTCAGTTCGGT
GTAGGTCGTTCGCTCCAAGCTGGGCTGTGTGCACGAACCCCCCGTTCAGCCCGACCGCTGCGCCTTATCC
GGTAACTATCGTCTTGAGTCCAACCCGGTAAGACACGACTTATCGCCACTGGCAGCAGCCACTGGTAACA
GGATTAGCAGAGCGAGGTATGTAGGCGGTGCTACAGAGTTCTTGAAGTGGTGGCCTAACTACGGCTACAC
TAGAAGAACAGTATTTGGTATCTGCGCTCTGCTGAAGCCAGTTACCTTCGGAAAAAGAGTTGGTAGCTCT
TGATCCGGCAAACAAACCACCGCTGGTAGCGGTGGTTTTTTTGTTTGCAAGCAGCAGATTACGCGCAGAA
AAAAAGGATCTCAAGAAGATCCTTTGATCTTTTCTACGGGGTCTGACGCTCAGTGGAACGAAAACTCACG
TTAAGGGATTTTGGTCATGAGATTATCAAAAAGGATCTTCACCTAGATCCTTTTAAATTAAAAATGAAGT
TTTAAATCAATCTAAAGTATATATGAGTAAACTTGGTCTGACAGTTACCAATGCTTAATCAGTGAGGCAC
CTATCTCAGCGATCTGTCTATTTCGTTCATCCATAGTTGCCTGACTCCCCGTCGTGTAGATAACTACGAT
ACGGGAGGGCTTACCATCTGGCCCCAGTGCTGCAATGATACCGCGGCTTCCACGCTCACCGGCTCCAGAT
TTATCAGCAATAAACCAGCCAGCCGGAAGGGCCGAGCGCAGAAGTGGTCCTGCAACTTTATCCGCCTCCA
TCCAGTCTATTAATTGTTGCCGGGAAGCTAGAGTAAGTAGTTCGCCAGTTAATAGTTTGCGCAACGTTGT
TGCCATTGCTACAGGCATCGTGGTGTCACGCTCGTCGTTTGGTATGGCTTCATTCAGCTCCGGTTCCCAA
CGATCAAGGCGAGTTACATGATCCCCCATGTTGTGCAAAAAAGCGGTTAGCTCCTTCGGTCCTCCGATCG
TTGTCAGAAGTAAGTTGGCCGCAGTGTTATCACTCATGGTTATGGCAGCACTGCATAATTCTCTTACTGT
CATGCCATCCGTAAGATGCTTTTCTGTGACTGGTGAGTACTCAACCAAGTCATTCTGAGAATAGTGTATG
CGGCGACCGAGTTGCTCTTGCCCGGCGTCAATACGGGATAATACCGCGCCACATAGCAGAACTTTAAAAG
TGCTCATCATTGGAAAACGTTCTTCGGGGCGAAAACTCTCAAGGATCTTACCGCTGTTGAGATCCAGTTC
GATGTAACCCACTCGTGCACCCAACTGATCTTCAGCATCTTTTACTTTCACCAGCGTTTCTGGGTGAGCA
AAAACAGGAAGGCAAAATGCCGCAAAAAAGGGAATAAGGGCGACACGGAAATGTTGAATACTCATACTCT
TCCTTTTTCAATATTATTGAAGCATTTATCAGGGTTATTGTCTCATGAGCGGATACATATTTGAATGTAT
TTAGAAAAATAAACAAATAGGGGTTCCGCGCACATTTCCCCGAAAAGTGCCACCTGACGTCTAAGAAACC
ATTATTATCATGACATTAACCTATAAAAATAGGCGTATCACGAGGCCCTTTCGTCTCGCGCGTTTCGGTG
ATGACGGTG
